Addgene plasmid #159602: DD-DamWT-IRES2-mCherry
Purpose: Shield-1 inducible transient mammalian expression of Dam alone for DamID controls, containing the wild-type allele of Dam.
Depositing lab: Aaron Streets. Depositing organization: University of California, Berkeley. Publication: muDamID: A Microfluidic Approach for Joint Imaging and Sequencing of Protein-DNA Interactions in Single Cells. Altemose N, Maslan A, Rios-Martinez C, Lai A, White JA, Streets A. Cell Syst. 2020 Oct 21;11(4):354-366.e9. doi: 10.1016/j.cels.2020.08.015. Epub 2020 Sep 23. PubMed 33099405.
Backbone
  Vector backbone: pCMV
  Backbone size w/o insert (bp): 3800
  Total vector size (bp): 6415
  Vector type: Mammalian Expression
Growth in bacteria
  Bacterial resistance: Kanamycin, 50 μg/mL
  Growth temperature: 37°C
  Growth strain: DH5alpha
  Copy number: High Copy
Gene/Insert
  Gene/Insert name: DD-DamWT-IRES2-mCherry
  Species: Synthetic
  Insert size (bp): 2600
  Promoter: CMV
  Cloning method: Gibson Cloning
  Sequencing primers: 5′ CMV-F (CGCAAATGGGCGGTAGGCGTG); 3′ IRES-R (CCTCACATTGCCAAAAGACG)
Resource information
  A portion of this plasmid was derived from a plasmid made by: modified from a gift from Bas van Steensel
Terms and licenses: Academic/Nonprofit Terms; Industry Terms: Not Available to Industry
Depositor comments: dam-/dcm- strain should be used for downstream applications Addgene QC identified a partial deletion of the SV40 promoter compared to the hypothetical plasmid sequence. The depositing lab does not consider this to be of concern in regard to the function of this plasmid
How to cite: DD-DamWT-IRES2-mCherry was a gift from Aaron Streets (Addgene plasmid # 159602 ; http://n2t.net/addgene:159602 ; RRID:Addgene_159602)
