[The description below was written by a language model from this plasmid's Addgene catalogue record and pLannotate feature annotations shown in this document.]
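Description:
DD-DamWT-IRES2-mCherry is a mammalian expression plasmid on a pCMV-type backbone, about 6.4 kb in total, built for transient, Shield-1-inducible expression of untethered E. coli Dam methyltransferase as the "Dam-only" control in DamID experiments. It replicates in bacteria from a high-copy ColE1/pUC origin and is selected with kanamycin through a Tn5 NeoR/KanR cassette. That cassette sits behind tandem bacterial (bla) and SV40 early promoters and ends in an HSV TK polyadenylation signal, so in principle it can also confer G418 resistance in mammalian cells. An f1 origin is also present.

The payload is a single bicistronic transcript driven by the CMV immediate-early enhancer and promoter and terminated by an SV40 poly(A) signal. The first cistron encodes the FKBP12 L106P destabilization domain (DD) upstream of wild-type Dam, followed by a V5 epitope tag. The DD directs the fusion protein to rapid degradation unless the ligand Shield-1 is supplied, which lets the user control the timing and level of GATC adenine methylation. The EMCV-derived IRES2 then drives independent translation of mCherry, which marks transfected cells by red fluorescence whether or not Dam is stabilized.

Because Dam is not fused to a chromatin-binding protein, its methylation pattern reflects background DNA accessibility, and targeted Dam fusions can be compared against it. The depositor advises using a dam-/dcm- bacterial strain for downstream applications. The repository's sequenced record is 72 nt shorter than the depositor's theoretical sequence because of a partial deletion in the SV40 promoter, which the depositing lab does not consider functionally significant.
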