Features (pLannotate 1.2.2; 18 found; start..end, strand, type, name):
     61..364     +  enhancer       CMV enhancer: human cytomegalovirus immediate early enhancer
    365..568     +  promoter       CMV promoter: human cytomegalovirus (CMV) immediate early promoter
    597..920     +  CDS            DD: destabilization domain that can be stabilized by Shield1 in the ProteoTuner™ system L106P mutant of FKBP12
    921..944     +  misc_feature   MCS (fragment): multiple cloning site
    966..1799    +  CDS            dam: DMA_ECOLI - Experimental evidence at protein level: Swiss-Prot protein existence level 1. Methylates DNA within the sequence GATC and protects the DNA from cleavage by the restriction endonuclease MboI. Although it shares sequence specificity with a number of type II restriction endonucleases and methylases, it is thought to act in postreplication mismatch repair rather than as a part of a restriction modification system. May also play a role in DNA replication. From Escherichia coli (strain K12).
   1806..1847    +  CDS            V5 tag: epitope tag from simian virus 5
   1859..1886    +  misc_feature   MCS (fragment): multiple cloning site
   1888..2474    +  misc_feature   IRES2: internal ribosome entry site (IRES) of the encephalomyocarditis virus (EMCV)
   2475..3182    +  CDS            mCherry: mCherry is a basic (constitutively fluorescent) red fluorescent protein published in 2004, derived from Discosoma sp.. It is reported to be a very rapidly-maturing monomer with low acid sensitivity.
   3203..3324    +  polyA_signal   SV40 poly(A) signal: SV40 polyadenylation signal
   3358..3786    -  rep_origin     f1 ori (sequence partly withheld): f1 bacteriophage origin of replication; arrow indicates direction of (+) strand synthesis
   3813..3917    +  promoter       AmpR promoter: bla
   3919..4276    +  promoter       SV40 promoter: SV40 enhancer and early promoter
   4311..5105    +  CDS            NeoR/KanR: aminoglycoside phosphotransferase from Tn5; aph(3')-II (or nptII); confers resistance to neomycin, kanamycin, and G418 (Geneticin®)
   5126..5278    +  CDS            ble (fragment): BLE_KLEPN - Experimental evidence at protein level: Swiss-Prot protein existence level 1. Binding protein with a strong affinity to the bleomycin family of antibiotics. Binds to CL990; an antimitotic-antibiotic compound. From Klebsiella pneumoniae.
   5337..5384    +  polyA_signal   HSV TK poly(A) signal: herpes simplex virus thymidine kinase polyadenylation signal (Cole and Stacy, 1985)
   5475..5491    -  polyA_signal   bGH poly(A) signal (fragment): bovine growth hormone polyadenylation signal
   5713..6301    +  rep_origin     ori: high-copy-number ColE1/pMB1/pBR322/pUC origin of replication
>Addgene plasmid #159602 | DD-DamWT-IRES2-mCherry | depositor full sequence | sequence record 308617 | DD-DamWT-IRES2-mCherry sequence 6415 bps
TAGTTATTAATAGTAATCAATTACGGGGTCATTAGTTCATAGCCCATATATGGAGTTCCGCGTTACATAA
CTTACGGTAAATGGCCCGCCTGGCTGACCGCCCAACGACCCCCGCCCATTGACGTCAATAATGACGTATG
TTCCCATAGTAACGCCAATAGGGACTTTCCATTGACGTCAATGGGTGGAGTATTTACGGTAAACTGCCCA
CTTGGCAGTACATCAAGTGTATCATATGCCAAGTACGCCCCCTATTGACGTCAATGACGGTAAATGGCCC
GCCTGGCATTATGCCCAGTACATGACCTTATGGGACTTTCCTACTTGGCAGTACATCTACGTATTAGTCA
TCGCTATTACCATGGTGATGCGGTTTTGGCAGTACATCAATGGGCGTGGATAGCGGTTTGACTCACGGGG
ATTTCCAAGTCTCCACCCCATTGACGTCAATGGGAGTTTGTTTTGGCACCAAAATCAACGGGACTTTCCA
AAATGTCGTAACAACTCCGCCCCATTGACGCAAATGGGCGGTAGGCGTGTACGGTGGGAGGTCTATATAA
GCAGAGCTGGTTTAGTGAACCGTCAGATCCGCTAGCATGGGAGTGCAGGTGGAAACCATCTCCCCAGGAG
ACGGGCGCACCTTCCCCAAGCGCGGCCAGACCTGTGTGGTGCACTACACCGGGATGCTTGAAGATGGAAA
GAAAGTCGATTCCTCCCGGGACAGAAACAAGCCCTTTAAGTTTATGCTAGGCAAGCAGGAGGTGATCCGA
GGCTGGGAAGAAGGGGTTGCCCAGATGAGTGTGGGTCAGAGAGCCAAACTGACTATATCTCCAGATTATG
CCTATGGTGCCACTGGGCACCCAGGCATCATCCCACCACATGCCACTCTCGTCTTCGATGTGGAGCTTCT
AAAACCGGAAGCTAGCGCTACCGGACTCAGATCTTCACACACAGCTAGCGCCACCATGAAGAAAAATCGC
GCTTTTTTGAAGTGGGCAGGGGGCAAGTATCCCCTGCTTGATGATATTAAACGGCATTTGCCCAAGGGCG
AATGTCTGGTTGAGCCTTTTGTAGGTGCCGGGTCGGTGTTTCTCAACACCGACTTTTCTCGTTATATCCT
TGCCGATATCAATAGCGACCTGATCAGTCTCTATAACATTGTGAAGATGCGTACTGATGAGTACGTACAG
GCCGCACGCGAGCTGTTTGTTCCCGAAACAAATTGCGCCGAGGTTTACTATCAGTTCCGCGAAGAGTTCA
ACAAAAGCCAGGATCCGTTCCGTCGGGCGGTACTGTTTTTATATTTGAACCGCTACGGTTACAACGGCCT
GTGTCGTTACAATCTGCGCGGTGAGTTTAACGTGCCGTTCGGCCGCTACAAAAAACCCTATTTCCCGGAA
GCAGAGTTGTATCACTTCGCTGAAAAAGCGCAGAATGCCTTTTTCTATTGTGAGTCTTACGCCGATAGCA
TGGCGCGCGCAGATGATGCATCCGTCGTCTATTGCGATCCGCCTTATGCACCGCTGTCTGCGACCGCCAA
CTTTACGGCGTATCACACAAACAGTTTTACGCTTGAACAACAAGCGCATCTGGCGGAGATCGCCGAAGGT
CTGGTTGAGCGCCATATTCCAGTGCTGATCTCCAATCACGATACGATGTTAACGCGTGAGTGGTATCAGC
GCGCAAAATTGCATGTCGTCAAAGTTCGACGCAGTATAAGCAGCAACGGCGGCACACGTAAAAAGGTGGA
CGAACTGCTGGCTTTGTACAAACCAGGAGTCGTTTCACCCGCGAAAAAAACCGGTGGTAAGCCTATCCCT
AACCCTCTCCTCGGTCTCGATTCTACGATCGGGTAATGAGTCGACGGTACCGCGGGCCCGGGATCCGCCC
CTCTCCCTCCCCCCCCCCTAACGTTACTGGCCGAAGCCGCTTGGAATAAGGCCGGTGTGCGTTTGTCTAT
ATGTTATTTTCCACCATATTGCCGTCTTTTGGCAATGTGAGGGCCCGGAAACCTGGCCCTGTCTTCTTGA
CGAGCATTCCTAGGGGTCTTTCCCCTCTCGCCAAAGGAATGCAAGGTCTGTTGAATGTCGTGAAGGAAGC
AGTTCCTCTGGAAGCTTCTTGAAGACAAACAACGTCTGTAGCGACCCTTTGCAGGCAGCGGAACCCCCCA
CCTGGCGACAGGTGCCTCTGCGGCCAAAAGCCACGTGTATAAGATACACCTGCAAAGGCGGCACAACCCC
AGTGCCACGTTGTGAGTTGGATAGTTGTGGAAAGAGTCAAATGGCTCTCCTCAAGCGTATTCAACAAGGG
GCTGAAGGATGCCCAGAAGGTACCCCATTGTATGGGATCTGATCTGGGGCCTCGGTACACATGCTTTACA
TGTGTTTAGTCGAGGTTAAAAAAACGTCTAGGCCCCCCGAACCACGGGGACGTGGTTTTCCTTTGAAAAA
CACGATGATAATATGGCCACAACCATGGTGAGCAAGGGCGAGGAGGATAACATGGCCATCATCAAGGAGT
TCATGCGCTTCAAGGTGCACATGGAGGGCTCCGTGAACGGCCACGAGTTCGAGATCGAGGGCGAGGGCGA
GGGCCGCCCCTACGAGGGCACCCAGACCGCCAAGCTGAAGGTGACCAAGGGTGGCCCCCTGCCCTTCGCC
TGGGACATCCTGTCCCCTCAGTTCATGTACGGCTCCAAGGCCTACGTGAAGCACCCCGCCGACATCCCCG
ACTACTTGAAGCTGTCCTTCCCCGAGGGCTTCAAGTGGGAGCGCGTGATGAACTTCGAGGACGGCGGCGT
GGTGACCGTGACCCAGGACTCCTCCCTGCAGGACGGCGAGTTCATCTACAAGGTGAAGCTGCGCGGCACC
AACTTCCCCTCCGACGGCCCCGTAATGCAGAAGAAGACCATGGGCTGGGAGGCCTCCTCCGAGCGGATGT
ACCCCGAGGACGGCGCCCTGAAGGGCGAGATCAAGCAGAGGCTGAAGCTGAAGGACGGCGGCCACTACGA
CGCTGAGGTCAAGACCACCTACAAGGCCAAGAAGCCCGTGCAGCTGCCCGGCGCCTACAACGTCAACATC
AAGTTGGACATCACCTCCCACAACGAGGACTACACCATCGTGGAACAGTACGAACGCGCCGAGGGCCGCC
ACTCCACCGGCGGCATGGACGAGCTGTACAAGTAATGACAATTGTTGTTGTTAACTTGTTTATTGCAGCT
TATAATGGTTACAAATAAAGCAATAGCATCACAAATTTCACAAATAAAGCATTTTTTTCACTGCATTCTA
GTTGTGGTTTGTCCAAACTCATCAATGTATCTTAAGGCGTAAATTGTAAGCGTTAATATTTTGTTAAAAT
TCGCGTTAAATTTTTGTTAAATCAGCTCATTTTTTAACCAATAGGCCGAAATCGGCAAAATCCCTTATAA
ATCAAAAGAATAGACCGAGATAGGGT
[37 nt withheld, positions 3457-3493]
AAAGAACGTGGACTCCAACGTCAAAGG
[49 nt withheld, positions 3521-3569]
T
[91 nt withheld, positions 3571-3661]
G
[124 nt withheld, positions 3663-3786]
CAGGTGGCACTTTTCGGGGAAATGTGCGCGGAACCCCTATTTGTTTATTTTTCTAAATACATTCAAATAT
GTATCCGCTCATGAGACAATAACCCTGATAAATGCTTCAATAATATTGAAAAAGGAAGAGTCCTGAGGCG
GAAAGAACCAGCTGTGGAATGTGTGTCAGTTAGGGTGTGGAAAGTCCCCAGGCTCCCCAGCAGGCAGAAG
TATGCAAAGCATGCATCTCAATTAGTCAGCAACCAGGTGTGGAAAGTCCCCAGGCTCCCCAGCAGGCAGA
AGTATGCAAAGCATGCATCTCAATTAGTCAGCAACCATAGTCCCGCCCCTAACTCCGCCCATCCCGCCCC
TAACTCCGCCCAGTTCCGCCCATTCTCCGCCCCATGGCTGACTAATTTTTTTTATTTATGCAGAGGCCGA
GGCCGCCTCGGCCTCTGAGCTATTCCAGAAGTAGTGAGGAGGCTTTTTTGGAGGCCTAGGCTTTTGCAAA
GATCGATCAAGAGACAGGATGAGGATCGTTTCGCATGATTGAACAAGATGGATTGCACGCAGGTTCTCCG
GCCGCTTGGGTGGAGAGGCTATTCGGCTATGACTGGGCACAACAGACAATCGGCTGCTCTGATGCCGCCG
TGTTCCGGCTGTCAGCGCAGGGGCGCCCGGTTCTTTTTGTCAAGACCGACCTGTCCGGTGCCCTGAATGA
ACTGCAAGACGAGGCAGCGCGGCTATCGTGGCTGGCCACGACGGGCGTTCCTTGCGCAGCTGTGCTCGAC
GTTGTCACTGAAGCGGGAAGGGACTGGCTGCTATTGGGCGAAGTGCCGGGGCAGGATCTCCTGTCATCTC
ACCTTGCTCCTGCCGAGAAAGTATCCATCATGGCTGATGCAATGCGGCGGCTGCATACGCTTGATCCGGC
TACCTGCCCATTCGACCACCAAGCGAAACATCGCATCGAGCGAGCACGTACTCGGATGGAAGCCGGTCTT
GTCGATCAGGATGATCTGGACGAAGAGCATCAGGGGCTCGCGCCAGCCGAACTGTTCGCCAGGCTCAAGG
CGAGCATGCCCGACGGCGAGGATCTCGTCGTGACCCATGGCGATGCCTGCTTGCCGAATATCATGGTGGA
AAATGGCCGCTTTTCTGGATTCATCGACTGTGGCCGGCTGGGTGTGGCGGACCGCTATCAGGACATAGCG
TTGGCTACCCGTGATATTGCTGAAGAGCTTGGCGGCGAATGGGCTGACCGCTTCCTCGTGCTTTACGGTA
TCGCCGCTCCCGATTCGCAGCGCATCGCCTTCTATCGCCTTCTTGACGAGTTCTTCTGAGCGGGACTCTG
GGGTTCGAAATGACCGACCAAGCGACGCCCAACCTGCCATCACGAGATTTCGATTCCACCGCCGCCTTCT
ATGAAAGGTTGGGCTTCGGAATCGTTTTCCGGGACGCCGGCTGGATGATCCTCCAGCGCGGGGATCTCAT
GCTGGAGTTCTTCGCCCACCCTAGGGGGAGGCTAACTGAAACACGGAAGGAGACAATACCGGAAGGAACC
CGCGCTATGACGGCAATAAAAAGACAGAATAAAACGCACGGTGTTGGGTCGTTTGTTCATAAACGCGGGG
TTCGGTCCCAGGGCTGGCACTCTGTCGATACCCCACCGAGACCCCATTGGGGCCAATACGCCCGCGTTTC
TTCCTTTTCCCCACCCCACCCCCCAAGTTCGGGTGAAGGCCCAGGGCTCGCAGCCAACGTCGGGGCGGCA
GGCCCTGCCATAGCCTCAGGTTACTCATATATACTTTAGATTGATTTAAAACTTCATTTTTAATTTAAAA
GGATCTAGGTGAAGATCCTTTTTGATAATCTCATGACCAAAATCCCTTAACGTGAGTTTTCGTTCCACTG
AGCGTCAGACCCCGTAGAAAAGATCAAAGGATCTTCTTGAGATCCTTTTTTTCTGCGCGTAATCTGCTGC
TTGCAAACAAAAAAACCACCGCTACCAGCGGTGGTTTGTTTGCCGGATCAAGAGCTACCAACTCTTTTTC
CGAAGGTAACTGGCTTCAGCAGAGCGCAGATACCAAATACTGTTCTTCTAGTGTAGCCGTAGTTAGGCCA
CCACTTCAAGAACTCTGTAGCACCGCCTACATACCTCGCTCTGCTAATCCTGTTACCAGTGGCTGCTGCC
AGTGGCGATAAGTCGTGTCTTACCGGGTTGGACTCAAGACGATAGTTACCGGATAAGGCGCAGCGGTCGG
GCTGAACGGGGGGTTCGTGCACACAGCCCAGCTTGGAGCGAACGACCTACACCGAACTGAGATACCTACA
GCGTGAGCTATGAGAAAGCGCCACGCTTCCCGAAGGGAGAAAGGCGGACAGGTATCCGGTAAGCGGCAGG
GTCGGAACAGGAGAGCGCACGAGGGAGCTTCCAGGGGGAAACGCCTGGTATCTTTATAGTCCTGTCGGGT
TTCGCCACCTCTGACTTGAGCGTCGATTTTTGTGATGCTCGTCAGGGGGGCGGAGCCTATGGAAAAACGC
CAGCAACGCGGCCTTTTTACGGTTCCTGGCCTTTTGCTGGCCTTTTGCTCACATGTTCTTTCCTGCGTTA
TCCCCTGATTCTGTGGATAACCGTATTACCGCCATGCAT
