Features (pLannotate 1.2.2; 18 found; start..end, strand, type, name):
     61..364     +  enhancer       CMV enhancer: human cytomegalovirus immediate early enhancer
    365..568     +  promoter       CMV promoter: human cytomegalovirus (CMV) immediate early promoter
    597..920     +  CDS            DD: destabilization domain that can be stabilized by Shield1 in the ProteoTuner™ system L106P mutant of FKBP12
    921..944     +  misc_feature   MCS (fragment): multiple cloning site
    966..1799    +  CDS            dam: DMA_ECOLI - Experimental evidence at protein level: Swiss-Prot protein existence level 1. Methylates DNA within the sequence GATC and protects the DNA from cleavage by the restriction endonuclease MboI. Although it shares sequence specificity with a number of type II restriction endonucleases and methylases, it is thought to act in postreplication mismatch repair rather than as a part of a restriction modification system. May also play a role in DNA replication. From Escherichia coli (strain K12).
   1806..1847    +  CDS            V5 tag: epitope tag from simian virus 5
   1859..1886    +  misc_feature   MCS (fragment): multiple cloning site
   1888..2474    +  misc_feature   IRES2: internal ribosome entry site (IRES) of the encephalomyocarditis virus (EMCV)
   2475..3182    +  CDS            mCherry: mCherry is a basic (constitutively fluorescent) red fluorescent protein published in 2004, derived from Discosoma sp.. It is reported to be a very rapidly-maturing monomer with low acid sensitivity.
   3203..3324    +  polyA_signal   SV40 poly(A) signal: SV40 polyadenylation signal
   3331..3786    -  rep_origin     f1 ori (sequence partly withheld): f1 bacteriophage origin of replication; arrow indicates direction of (+) strand synthesis
   3813..3917    +  promoter       AmpR promoter: bla
   3986..4196    +  promoter       SV40 promoter: SV40 early promoter
   4239..5033    +  CDS            NeoR/KanR: aminoglycoside phosphotransferase from Tn5; aph(3')-II (or nptII); confers resistance to neomycin, kanamycin, and G418 (Geneticin®)
   5054..5206    +  CDS            ble (fragment): BLE_KLEPN - Experimental evidence at protein level: Swiss-Prot protein existence level 1. Binding protein with a strong affinity to the bleomycin family of antibiotics. Binds to CL990; an antimitotic-antibiotic compound. From Klebsiella pneumoniae.
   5265..5312    +  polyA_signal   HSV TK poly(A) signal: herpes simplex virus thymidine kinase polyadenylation signal (Cole and Stacy, 1985)
   5403..5419    -  polyA_signal   bGH poly(A) signal (fragment): bovine growth hormone polyadenylation signal
   5641..6229    +  rep_origin     ori: high-copy-number ColE1/pMB1/pBR322/pUC origin of replication
>Addgene plasmid #159602 | DD-DamWT-IRES2-mCherry | addgene full sequence | sequence record 311952 | Addgene NGS Result
TAGTTATTAATAGTAATCAATTACGGGGTCATTAGTTCATAGCCCATATATGGAGTTCCGCGTTACATAA
CTTACGGTAAATGGCCCGCCTGGCTGACCGCCCAACGACCCCCGCCCATTGACGTCAATAATGACGTATG
TTCCCATAGTAACGCCAATAGGGACTTTCCATTGACGTCAATGGGTGGAGTATTTACGGTAAACTGCCCA
CTTGGCAGTACATCAAGTGTATCATATGCCAAGTACGCCCCCTATTGACGTCAATGACGGTAAATGGCCC
GCCTGGCATTATGCCCAGTACATGACCTTATGGGACTTTCCTACTTGGCAGTACATCTACGTATTAGTCA
TCGCTATTACCATGGTGATGCGGTTTTGGCAGTACATCAATGGGCGTGGATAGCGGTTTGACTCACGGGG
ATTTCCAAGTCTCCACCCCATTGACGTCAATGGGAGTTTGTTTTGGCACCAAAATCAACGGGACTTTCCA
AAATGTCGTAACAACTCCGCCCCATTGACGCAAATGGGCGGTAGGCGTGTACGGTGGGAGGTCTATATAA
GCAGAGCTGGTTTAGTGAACCGTCAGATCCGCTAGCATGGGAGTGCAGGTGGAAACCATCTCCCCAGGAG
ACGGGCGCACCTTCCCCAAGCGCGGCCAGACCTGTGTGGTGCACTACACCGGGATGCTTGAAGATGGAAA
GAAAGTCGATTCCTCCCGGGACAGAAACAAGCCCTTTAAGTTTATGCTAGGCAAGCAGGAGGTGATCCGA
GGCTGGGAAGAAGGGGTTGCCCAGATGAGTGTGGGTCAGAGAGCCAAACTGACTATATCTCCAGATTATG
CCTATGGTGCCACTGGGCACCCAGGCATCATCCCACCACATGCCACTCTCGTCTTCGATGTGGAGCTTCT
AAAACCGGAAGCTAGCGCTACCGGACTCAGATCTTCACACACAGCTAGCGCCACCATGAAGAAAAATCGC
GCTTTTTTGAAGTGGGCAGGGGGCAAGTATCCCCTGCTTGATGATATTAAACGGCATTTGCCCAAGGGCG
AATGTCTGGTTGAGCCTTTTGTAGGTGCCGGGTCGGTGTTTCTCAACACCGACTTTTCTCGTTATATCCT
TGCCGATATCAATAGCGACCTGATCAGTCTCTATAACATTGTGAAGATGCGTACTGATGAGTACGTACAG
GCCGCACGCGAGCTGTTTGTTCCCGAAACAAATTGCGCCGAGGTTTACTATCAGTTCCGCGAAGAGTTCA
ACAAAAGCCAGGATCCGTTCCGTCGGGCGGTACTGTTTTTATATTTGAACCGCTACGGTTACAACGGCCT
GTGTCGTTACAATCTGCGCGGTGAGTTTAACGTGCCGTTCGGCCGCTACAAAAAACCCTATTTCCCGGAA
GCAGAGTTGTATCACTTCGCTGAAAAAGCGCAGAATGCCTTTTTCTATTGTGAGTCTTACGCCGATAGCA
TGGCGCGCGCAGATGATGCATCCGTCGTCTATTGCGATCCGCCTTATGCACCGCTGTCTGCGACCGCCAA
CTTTACGGCGTATCACACAAACAGTTTTACGCTTGAACAACAAGCGCATCTGGCGGAGATCGCCGAAGGT
CTGGTTGAGCGCCATATTCCAGTGCTGATCTCCAATCACGATACGATGTTAACGCGTGAGTGGTATCAGC
GCGCAAAATTGCATGTCGTCAAAGTTCGACGCAGTATAAGCAGCAACGGCGGCACACGTAAAAAGGTGGA
CGAACTGCTGGCTTTGTACAAACCAGGAGTCGTTTCACCCGCGAAAAAAACCGGTGGTAAGCCTATCCCT
AACCCTCTCCTCGGTCTCGATTCTACGATCGGGTAATGAGTCGACGGTACCGCGGGCCCGGGATCCGCCC
CTCTCCCTCCCCCCCCCCTAACGTTACTGGCCGAAGCCGCTTGGAATAAGGCCGGTGTGCGTTTGTCTAT
ATGTTATTTTCCACCATATTGCCGTCTTTTGGCAATGTGAGGGCCCGGAAACCTGGCCCTGTCTTCTTGA
CGAGCATTCCTAGGGGTCTTTCCCCTCTCGCCAAAGGAATGCAAGGTCTGTTGAATGTCGTGAAGGAAGC
AGTTCCTCTGGAAGCTTCTTGAAGACAAACAACGTCTGTAGCGACCCTTTGCAGGCAGCGGAACCCCCCA
CCTGGCGACAGGTGCCTCTGCGGCCAAAAGCCACGTGTATAAGATACACCTGCAAAGGCGGCACAACCCC
AGTGCCACGTTGTGAGTTGGATAGTTGTGGAAAGAGTCAAATGGCTCTCCTCAAGCGTATTCAACAAGGG
GCTGAAGGATGCCCAGAAGGTACCCCATTGTATGGGATCTGATCTGGGGCCTCGGTACACATGCTTTACA
TGTGTTTAGTCGAGGTTAAAAAAACGTCTAGGCCCCCCGAACCACGGGGACGTGGTTTTCCTTTGAAAAA
CACGATGATAATATGGCCACAACCATGGTGAGCAAGGGCGAGGAGGATAACATGGCCATCATCAAGGAGT
TCATGCGCTTCAAGGTGCACATGGAGGGCTCCGTGAACGGCCACGAGTTCGAGATCGAGGGCGAGGGCGA
GGGCCGCCCCTACGAGGGCACCCAGACCGCCAAGCTGAAGGTGACCAAGGGTGGCCCCCTGCCCTTCGCC
TGGGACATCCTGTCCCCTCAGTTCATGTACGGCTCCAAGGCCTACGTGAAGCACCCCGCCGACATCCCCG
ACTACTTGAAGCTGTCCTTCCCCGAGGGCTTCAAGTGGGAGCGCGTGATGAACTTCGAGGACGGCGGCGT
GGTGACCGTGACCCAGGACTCCTCCCTGCAGGACGGCGAGTTCATCTACAAGGTGAAGCTGCGCGGCACC
AACTTCCCCTCCGACGGCCCCGTAATGCAGAAGAAGACCATGGGCTGGGAGGCCTCCTCCGAGCGGATGT
ACCCCGAGGACGGCGCCCTGAAGGGCGAGATCAAGCAGAGGCTGAAGCTGAAGGACGGCGGCCACTACGA
CGCTGAGGTCAAGACCACCTACAAGGCCAAGAAGCCCGTGCAGCTGCCCGGCGCCTACAACGTCAACATC
AAGTTGGACATCACCTCCCACAACGAGGACTACACCATCGTGGAACAGTACGAACGCGCCGAGGGCCGCC
ACTCCACCGGCGGCATGGACGAGCTGTACAAGTAATGACAATTGTTGTTGTTAACTTGTTTATTGCAGCT
TATAATGGTTACAAATAAAGCAATAGCATCACAAATTTCACAAATAAAGCATTTTTTTCACTGCATTCTA
GTTGTGGTTTGTCCAAACTCATCAATGTATCTTAAGGCGTAAATTGTAAGCGTTAATATTTTGTTAAAAT
TCGCGTTAAATTTTTGTTAAATCAGCTCATTTTTTAACCAATAGGCCGAAATCGGCAAAATCCCTTATAA
ATCAAAAGAATAGACCGAGATAGGGT
[37 nt withheld, positions 3457-3493]
AAAGAACGTGGACTCCAACGTCAAAGG
[49 nt withheld, positions 3521-3569]
T
[91 nt withheld, positions 3571-3661]
G
[85 nt withheld, positions 3663-3747]
G
[38 nt withheld, positions 3749-3786]
CAGGTGGCACTTTTCGGGGAAATGTGCGCGGAACCCCTATTTGTTTATTTTTCTAAATACATTCAAATAT
GTATCCGCTCATGAGACAATAACCCTGATAAATGCTTCAATAATATTGAAAAAGGAAGAGTCCTGAGGCG
GAAAGAACCAGCTGTGGAATGTGTGTCAGTTAGGGTGTGGAAAGTCCCCAGGCTCCCCAGCAGGCAGAAG
TATGCAAAGCATGCATCTCAATTAGTCAGCAACCATAGTCCCGCCCCTAACTCCGCCCATCCCGCCCCTA
ACTCCGCCCAGTTCCGCCCATTCTCCGCCCCATGGCTGACTAATTTTTTTTATTTATGCAGAGGCCGAGG
CCGCCTCGGCCTCTGAGCTATTCCAGAAGTAGTGAGGAGGCTTTTTTGGAGGCCTAGGCTTTTGCAAAGA
TCGATCAAGAGACAGGATGAGGATCGTTTCGCATGATTGAACAAGATGGATTGCACGCAGGTTCTCCGGC
CGCTTGGGTGGAGAGGCTATTCGGCTATGACTGGGCACAACAGACAATCGGCTGCTCTGATGCCGCCGTG
TTCCGGCTGTCAGCGCAGGGGCGCCCGGTTCTTTTTGTCAAGACCGACCTGTCCGGTGCCCTGAATGAAC
TGCAAGACGAGGCAGCGCGGCTATCGTGGCTGGCCACGACGGGCGTTCCTTGCGCAGCTGTGCTCGACGT
TGTCACTGAAGCGGGAAGGGACTGGCTGCTATTGGGCGAAGTGCCGGGGCAGGATCTCCTGTCATCTCAC
CTTGCTCCTGCCGAGAAAGTATCCATCATGGCTGATGCAATGCGGCGGCTGCATACGCTTGATCCGGCTA
CCTGCCCATTCGACCACCAAGCGAAACATCGCATCGAGCGAGCACGTACTCGGATGGAAGCCGGTCTTGT
CGATCAGGATGATCTGGACGAAGAGCATCAGGGGCTCGCGCCAGCCGAACTGTTCGCCAGGCTCAAGGCG
AGCATGCCCGACGGCGAGGATCTCGTCGTGACCCATGGCGATGCCTGCTTGCCGAATATCATGGTGGAAA
ATGGCCGCTTTTCTGGATTCATCGACTGTGGCCGGCTGGGTGTGGCGGACCGCTATCAGGACATAGCGTT
GGCTACCCGTGATATTGCTGAAGAGCTTGGCGGCGAATGGGCTGACCGCTTCCTCGTGCTTTACGGTATC
GCCGCTCCCGATTCGCAGCGCATCGCCTTCTATCGCCTTCTTGACGAGTTCTTCTGAGCGGGACTCTGGG
GTTCGAAATGACCGACCAAGCGACGCCCAACCTGCCATCACGAGATTTCGATTCCACCGCCGCCTTCTAT
GAAAGGTTGGGCTTCGGAATCGTTTTCCGGGACGCCGGCTGGATGATCCTCCAGCGCGGGGATCTCATGC
TGGAGTTCTTCGCCCACCCTAGGGGGAGGCTAACTGAAACACGGAAGGAGACAATACCGGAAGGAACCCG
CGCTATGACGGCAATAAAAAGACAGAATAAAACGCACGGTGTTGGGTCGTTTGTTCATAAACGCGGGGTT
CGGTCCCAGGGCTGGCACTCTGTCGATACCCCACCGAGACCCCATTGGGGCCAATACGCCCGCGTTTCTT
CCTTTTCCCCACCCCACCCCCCAAGTTCGGGTGAAGGCCCAGGGCTCGCAGCCAACGTCGGGGCGGCAGG
CCCTGCCATAGCCTCAGGTTACTCATATATACTTTAGATTGATTTAAAACTTCATTTTTAATTTAAAAGG
ATCTAGGTGAAGATCCTTTTTGATAATCTCATGACCAAAATCCCTTAACGTGAGTTTTCGTTCCACTGAG
CGTCAGACCCCGTAGAAAAGATCAAAGGATCTTCTTGAGATCCTTTTTTTCTGCGCGTAATCTGCTGCTT
GCAAACAAAAAAACCACCGCTACCAGCGGTGGTTTGTTTGCCGGATCAAGAGCTACCAACTCTTTTTCCG
AAGGTAACTGGCTTCAGCAGAGCGCAGATACCAAATACTGTTCTTCTAGTGTAGCCGTAGTTAGGCCACC
ACTTCAAGAACTCTGTAGCACCGCCTACATACCTCGCTCTGCTAATCCTGTTACCAGTGGCTGCTGCCAG
TGGCGATAAGTCGTGTCTTACCGGGTTGGACTCAAGACGATAGTTACCGGATAAGGCGCAGCGGTCGGGC
TGAACGGGGGGTTCGTGCACACAGCCCAGCTTGGAGCGAACGACCTACACCGAACTGAGATACCTACAGC
GTGAGCTATGAGAAAGCGCCACGCTTCCCGAAGGGAGAAAGGCGGACAGGTATCCGGTAAGCGGCAGGGT
CGGAACAGGAGAGCGCACGAGGGAGCTTCCAGGGGGAAACGCCTGGTATCTTTATAGTCCTGTCGGGTTT
CGCCACCTCTGACTTGAGCGTCGATTTTTGTGATGCTCGTCAGGGGGGCGGAGCCTATGGAAAAACGCCA
GCAACGCGGCCTTTTTACGGTTCCTGGCCTTTTGCTGGCCTTTTGCTCACATGTTCTTTCCTGCGTTATC
CCCTGATTCTGTGGATAACCGTATTACCGCCATGCAT
